Addgene plasmid #198864: pMYT082
Purpose: (Empty Backbone) Markerless yeast integration Vector at Int.8 locus to be used in the Dueber YTK and Ellis MYT systems
Depositing lab: Tom Ellis. Depositing organization: Imperial College London. Publication: A Multiplex MoClo Toolkit for Extensive and Flexible Engineering of Saccharomyces cerevisiae. Shaw WM, Khalil AS, Ellis T. ACS Synth Biol. 2023 Nov 6. doi: 10.1021/acssynbio.3c00423. PubMed 37930278.
Backbone
  Vector backbone: pYTK090
  Backbone manufacturer: John Dueber
  Vector type: Synthetic Biology
Growth in bacteria
  Bacterial resistance: Kanamycin, 50 μg/mL
  Growth temperature: 37°C
  Growth strain: DH5alpha
  Copy number: High Copy
Gene/Insert
  Gene/Insert name: None
Terms and licenses: Academic/Nonprofit Terms; Industry Terms: Not Available to Industry
How to cite: pMYT082 was a gift from Tom Ellis (Addgene plasmid # 198864 ; http://n2t.net/addgene:198864 ; RRID:Addgene_198864)
