[The description below was written by a language model from this plasmid's Addgene catalogue record and pLannotate feature annotations shown in this document.]
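Description:
pMYT082 is an empty-backbone synthetic biology vector for markerless integration of assembled DNA into the Saccharomyces cerevisiae genome at a site designated the Int.8 locus. It is derived from pYTK090 and is designed to work within two compatible modular cloning (MoClo) frameworks, the Yeast Toolkit (YTK) and the Multiplex Yeast Toolkit (MYT). In E. coli it is maintained at high copy from a ColE1/pUC-type origin and selected with kanamycin through a KanR (aph(3')-Ia) gene. No yeast origin of replication or yeast selectable marker is annotated, which fits its description as a markerless integrating vector. The homology arms that would target Int.8 are not annotated in the feature table, and the mechanism used to obtain integrants without a marker is not stated in the record.

The plasmid carries no gene of interest. The 5,632 nt sequence does, however, contain two annotated copies of the red fluorescent protein mScarlet, both on the same strand. The first is followed by the bacterial rrnB T1 and T7Te terminators, suggesting a bacterially expressed cassette. The second lies just downstream of a short fragment matching the yeast TDH3 (GAP) promoter, suggesting a yeast-oriented reporter. In MoClo-style vectors, fluorescent cassettes like these commonly act as visual dropout markers that are replaced on successful assembly, but the record does not state their role here, and no promoter is annotated for the first copy. The vector is typically used as a destination for building transcription units or multigene constructs that are then stably inserted into the yeast chromosome at a defined position.
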