Features (pLannotate 1.2.2; 7 found; start..end, strand, type, name):
    947..1642    +  CDS            mScarlet: mScarlet is a basic (constitutively fluorescent) red fluorescent protein published in 2016, derived from synthetic construct. It has moderate acid sensitivity.
   1654..1725    +  terminator     rrnB T1 terminator: transcription terminator T1 from the E. coli rrnB gene
   1741..1768    +  terminator     T7Te terminator: phage T7 early transcription terminator
   2196..2223    +  promoter       GAP promoter (fragment): S. cerevisiae TDH3; promoter for glyceraldehyde-3-phosphate dehydrogenase
   2249..2944    +  CDS            mScarlet: mScarlet is a basic (constitutively fluorescent) red fluorescent protein published in 2016, derived from synthetic construct. It has moderate acid sensitivity.
   3905..4720    -  CDS            KanR: aminoglycoside phosphotransferase; aph(3')-Ia; confers resistance to kanamycin in bacteria or G418 (Geneticin®) in eukaryotes
   4945..5533    +  rep_origin     ori: high-copy-number ColE1/pMB1/pBR322/pUC origin of replication
>Addgene plasmid #198864 | pMYT082 | addgene full sequence | sequence record 392533 | Addgene NGS Result
GCGGCCGCTAAATAAAAGTAATTCTGGTCTTGACCAACCGTGATGTTCAAAATCACTCGACCAATTTTCA
CTACGTCGTCCTGACAGCCCATAGATGGGATACCAGTTCATTAGTCCAAGGAGTAGCTTCCTTCAAGATT
TTCTTTTTTAAGTAGTAAATCCATATCAAGAAGTGTTATGAAACATATTATTGGAGGCATGCACTATTAC
CTAACGTCGCCATATGCGCTCGTATCGATTGTATCGATTGTTACGGGTTCTCTTCCACCCCTGTAGCGCT
GTCTGTGAAGCTTTCTTATTACACATCTCCGCGTTCATTGACGTCAATCTTTTTAGAAGGGGTCCTGATC
ACGAAGGAACGCATAGTGCATCGCTTAACCTGGCTAGTTGGTTGCAAAGGAATGCTATTTTTAAATACTA
GCGTCTTGCAAATAAACAATCGGATATGAAAACAATATGACGTATTATATCGGCTCGTATTAATTACATT
ATACTGATTTTTAAAGGAATCATATAGCATGGGTCTTTGCACAATGCATTAATGATTGAAGGCAGAGGCA
CGAATTCTACGTCTAGATAGCCTGATGAGACGTCAGAACGTGAGACCCTGTGGTCAAAAGTGCGTTGGCT
GGTAGAGCCACAAACAGCCGGTACAAGCAACGATCTCCAGGACCATCTGAATCATGCGCGGATGACACGA
ACTCACGACGGCGATCACAGACATTAACCCACAGTACAGACACTGCGACAACGTGGCAATTCGTCGCAAT
ACGCGGCCGCGAAAGTGAAACGTGATTTCATGCGTCATTTTGAACATTTTGTAAATCTTATTTAATAATG
TGTGCGGCAATTCACATTTAATTTATGAATGTTTTCTTAACATCGCGGCAACTCAAGAAACGGCAGGTTC
GGATCTTAGCTACTAGAGAAAGAGGAGAAATACTAGATGGTTAGCAAAGGCGAGGCGGTTATCAAGGAGT
TTATGCGTTTTAAGGTTCACATGGAGGGTAGCATGAACGGTCACGAGTTCGAGATCGAGGGTGAAGGCGA
GGGTCGTCCGTACGAAGGCACCCAGACCGCGAAGCTGAAAGTGACCAAGGGTGGCCCGCTGCCGTTCAGC
TGGGACATCCTGAGCCCGCAGTTCATGTATGGCAGCCGTGCGTTTACCAAACACCCGGCGGACATTCCGG
ATTACTATAAGCAAAGCTTCCCGGAAGGTTTTAAATGGGAGCGTGTTATGAACTTCGAAGATGGTGGCGC
GGTGACCGTTACCCAGGACACCAGCCTGGAGGATGGCACCCTGATTTACAAGGTGAAACTGCGTGGCACC
AACTTTCCGCCGGATGGTCCGGTTATGCAGAAGAAAACGATGGGTTGGGAAGCGAGCACCGAGCGTCTGT
ATCCGGAAGATGGCGTGCTGAAGGGTGATATCAAAATGGCGCTGCGTCTGAAGGACGGTGGCCGTTACCT
GGCGGATTTTAAGACCACCTATAAAGCGAAGAAACCGGTGCAAATGCCGGGTGCGTACAACGTTGACCGT
AAACTGGATATTACCAGCCACAACGAGGATTATACCGTGGTTGAGCAATATGAGCGTAGCGAGGGTCGCC
ACAGCACCGGCGGCATGGACGAACTGTATAAGTGACCAGGCATCAAATAAAACGAAAGGCTCAGTCGAAA
GACTGGGCCTTTCGTTTTATCTGTTGTTTGTCGGTGAACGCTCTCTACTAGAGTCACACTGGCTCACCTT
CGGGTGGGCCTTTCTGCGTTTATACATTCATCTTTCACCTGCCATTAGTAACCCGACTTCTCATTGAGCG
GGTTACGGCAGCCACAGGCCACATTCCGAATGTCTGGGTGAGCGGTCCCTTTTCCAGCATCCACTAAATA
TCTCGGATCGCGCTTTTTAATCTGGCTTCCTGAAAAAAATCAATGGAGTGATGCAAACTGACTGGAGCAA
AAAGCTGACACAAGGCAATCGACCTACGTGTCTGTCTATTTTCTCACACCTTCTATTACCTTCTAACTCT
CTGGGTTGGAAAAAACTGAAAAAAAGGTTGTCTCCAGTTTCCACAAATCATCCCCCTGTTTGATTAATAA
ATATATAAAGACGACAACTATCGATCATAAACTCATAAAACTATAACTCCTTTACACTTCTTATTTTATA
GTTATTCTATTTTAATTCTTATTGATTTTAAAACCCCAAGAACTTAGTTTCGAAAACACACACACACAAA
CAATTAAAATGGTGTCTAAAGGTGAAGCCGTCATCAAAGAATTTATGAGATTCAAGGTTCACATGGAAGG
TTCTATGAACGGTCACGAATTTGAAATTGAGGGTGAAGGTGAGGGTAGACCATACGAAGGTACACAAACT
GCTAAATTGAAGGTTACAAAAGGTGGTCCTTTGCCATTCTCTTGGGATATTTTGTCTCCACAATTTATGT
ACGGTTCAAGAGCTTTTACAAAACACCCAGCTGATATCCCAGATTATTATAAGCAATCATTTCCAGAGGG
TTTCAAGTGGGAAAGAGTCATGAATTTTGAAGATGGTGGTGCCGTTACTGTTACTCAAGATACTTCATTG
GAAGATGGCACCTTGATCTACAAGGTTAAGTTAAGAGGTACTAATTTCCCACCAGATGGTCCTGTTATGC
AAAAAAAGACTATGGGATGGGAAGCTTCTACTGAAAGATTATATCCAGAGGATGGTGTTTTGAAAGGTGA
TATTAAGATGGCCTTGAGATTGAAAGACGGTGGTAGATACTTGGCTGATTTTAAGACTACTTACAAGGCC
AAAAAGCCAGTTCAAATGCCTGGTGCTTATAACGTTGATAGAAAATTGGATATCACCTCTCACAACGAAG
ATTACACCGTTGTTGAACAGTACGAAAGATCAGAAGGTAGACATTCTACTGGTGGTATGGATGAGTTGTA
CAAGTAGCTGGTTGATGGAAAATATAATTTTATTGGGCAAACTTTTGTTTATCTGATGTGTTTTATACTA
TTATCTTTTTAATTAATGATTCTATATACAAACCTGTATATTTTTTCTTTAACCAATTTTTTTTTTTATA
GACCTAGAGCTGTACTGCGGCCGCGAAATCTGCTCGTCAGTGGTGCTCACACTGACGAATCATGTACAGA
TCATACCGATGACTGCCTGGCGACTCACAACTAAGCAAGACAGCCGGAACCAGCGCCGGCGAACACCACT
GCATATATGGCATATCACAACAGTCCAGCGGGTATTTGGTGCTCGTCTGGGTCTCAGCTGTCGACGTCTC
AAGCATGACACTAGTTGCACTGCAGGTACTACAATGTCTTCGTCAGAAGACATGAGTCGCTAGGAAAGAT
ACACGGCCGTGGGAGCACATCCCTTTGAAACGCACCCACGCATTTGCTAAAGAAAAAGAAAGTAATAAAA
TAAAAGAGGGCAAAAGAAAGAAGGACAAGAGAAATTCTTCGCCACGGCATTGAATCTATTTCTCCTTACG
AAAAAAAAGATCAAGGAAACATGTCGGAAACAAATGGGAAACAACAAAAAGGACTTATCATTCCTACTTT
TTTGTCGAGGGCATTTGTCGAGGGTAATACTGCATACTGCCTATTGTCGGTCCCGCAGAATTAATAGTGG
CTGCTCATACACAACGAAAAAAATTGTTAACAAAATAGAAGGATTCGTCTATGCCCTTTTTTCAGTGCGG
AAATTATATACCACACAAGCCGTCGAAGCCCATAGGGTCCTTTAACAATAAAGACTCTCCTAAAAAAATT
TTTCTTGTGACACGTCAGTGCAGGATATAAATGTAGCAAGCGTATATAACAAATGACAAAGGGTTCTTGC
GCAAGGTTACTTTAGCGTTGCGGCCGCGTGTTACAACCAATTAACCAATTCTGATTAGAAAAACTCATCG
AGCATCAAATGAAACTGCAATTTATTCATATCAGGATTATCAATACCATATTTTTGAAAAAGCCGTTTCT
GTAATGAAGGAGAAAACTCACCGAGGCAGTTCCATAGGATGGCAAGATCCTGGTATCGGTCTGCGATTCC
GACTCGTCCAACATCAATACAACCTATTAATTTCCCCTCGTCAAAAATAAGGTTATCAAGTGAGAAATCA
CCATGAGTGACGACTGAATCCGGTGAGAATGGCAAAAGCTTATGCATTTCTTTCCAGACTTGTTCAACAG
GCCAGCCATTACGCTCGTCATCAAAATCACTCGCATCAACCAAACCGTTATTCATTCGTGATTGCGCCTG
AGCGAGGCGAAATACGCGATCGCTGTTAAAAGGACAATTACAAACAGGAATCGAATGCAACCGGCGCAGG
AACACTGCCAGCGCATCAACAATATTTTCACCTGAATCAGGATATTCTTCTAATACCTGGAATGCTGTTT
TCCCGGGGATCGCAGTGGTGAGTAACCATGCATCATCAGGAGTACGGATAAAATGCTTGATGGTCGGAAG
AGGCATAAATTCCGTCAGCCAGTTTAGTCTGACCATCTCATCTGTAACATCATTGGCAACGCTACCTTTG
CCATGTTTCAGAAACAACTCTGGCGCATCGGGCTTCCCATACAATCGATAGATTGTCGCACCTGATTGCC
CGACATTATCGCGAGCCCATTTATACCCATATAAATCAGCATCCATGTTGGAATTTAATCGCGGCCTGGA
GCAAGACGTTTCCCGTTGAATATGGCTCATAACACCCCTTGTATTACTGTTTATGTAAGCAGACAGTTTT
ATTGTTCATGATGATATATTTTTATCTTGTGCAATGTAACATCAGAGATTTTGAGACACAACGTGGCTTT
GTTGAATAAATCGAACTTTTGCTGAGTTGAAGGATCAGTCATGACCAAAATCCCTTAACGTGAGTTTTCG
TTCCACTGAGCGTCAGACCCCGTAGAAAAGATCAAAGGATCTTCTTGAGATCCTTTTTTTCTGCGCGTAA
TCTGCTGCTTGCAAACAAAAAAACCACCGCTACCAGCGGTGGTTTGTTTGCCGGATCAAGAGCTACCAAC
TCTTTTTCCGAAGGTAACTGGCTTCAGCAGAGCGCAGATACCAAATACTGTTCTTCTAGTGTAGCCGTAG
TTAGGCCACCACTTCAAGAACTCTGTAGCACCGCCTACATACCTCGCTCTGCTAATCCTGTTACCAGTGG
CTGCTGCCAGTGGCGATAAGTCGTGTCTTACCGGGTTGGACTCAAGACGATAGTTACCGGATAAGGCGCA
GCGGTCGGGCTGAACGGGGGGTTCGTGCACACAGCCCAGCTTGGAGCGAACGACCTACACCGAACTGAGA
TACCTACAGCGTGAGCTATGAGAAAGCGCCACGCTTCCCGAAGGGAGAAAGGCGGACAGGTATCCGGTAA
GCGGCAGGGTCGGAACAGGAGAGCGCACGAGGGAGCTTCCAGGGGGAAACGCCTGGTATCTTTATAGTCC
TGTCGGGTTTCGCCACCTCTGACTTGAGCGTCGATTTTTGTGATGCTCGTCAGGGGGGCGGAGCCTATGG
AAAAACGCCAGCAACGCGGCCTTTTTACGGTTCCTGGCCTTTTGCTGGCCTTTTGCTCACATGTTCTTTC
CTGCGTTATCCCCTGATTCTGTGGATAACCGT
